Addgene plasmid #178519: TRE-mCardinal-P2A-B19L Flp-in vector
Purpose: For making TRE-CB mouse line in Tigre locus
Depositing lab: Ian Wickersham. Depositing organization: Massachusetts Institute of Technology. Publication: Long-term labeling and imaging of synaptically connected neuronal networks in vivo using double-deletion-mutant rabies viruses. Jin L, Sullivan HA, Zhu M, Lavin TK, Matsuyama M, Fu X, Lea NE, Xu R, Hou Y, Rutigliani L, Pruner M, Babcock KR, Ip JPK, Hu M, Daigle TL, Zeng H, Sur M, Feng G, Wickersham IR. Nat Neurosci. 2024 Jan 11. doi: 10.1038/s41593-023-01545-8. PubMed 38212587.
Backbone
  Vector backbone: Ai62(TITL-tdT) Flp-in replacement vector
  Vector type: Mammalian Expression
Growth in bacteria
  Bacterial resistance: Ampicillin, 100 μg/mL
  Growth temperature: 37°C
  Growth strain: NEB Stable
  Copy number: Low Copy
Gene/Insert
  Gene/Insert name: mCardinal-P2A-B19L
  Species: Rabies
  Insert size (bp): 7182
Terms and licenses: Academic/Nonprofit Terms; Industry Terms: Not Available to Industry
How to cite: TRE-mCardinal-P2A-B19L Flp-in vector was a gift from Ian Wickersham (Addgene plasmid # 178519 ; http://n2t.net/addgene:178519 ; RRID:Addgene_178519)
