[The description below was written by a language model from this plasmid's Addgene catalogue record and pLannotate feature annotations shown in this document.]
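Description:
TRE-mCardinal-P2A-B19L Flp-in vector is a 17.3 kb mammalian targeting/expression plasmid built on the Ai62(TITL-tdT) Flp-in replacement backbone. According to the record, it is intended for generating the TRE-CB mouse line by insertion into the TIGRE locus. It is propagated in E. coli using a ColE1/pUC-type origin and ampicillin resistance (AmpR with its own promoter). The catalogue lists it as low copy and grown in a recombination-deficient stable strain, which suits a large plasmid containing repeated elements. Remnants of pBR322-type and lac sequences (bom, rop, lacZα, lacI, lac promoter/operator) are annotated only as fragments.

The payload is a tetracycline-responsive cassette. A tight TRE promoter (seven tet operators upstream of a minimal CMV promoter) drives the far-red fluorescent protein mCardinal, followed by the L gene of rabies virus strain SAD B19, which encodes the viral RNA-dependent RNA polymerase. The construct name indicates a P2A self-cleaving peptide between the two, in the short gap left unannotated in the feature table, so both proteins would come from one transcript. A WPRE and a bGH polyadenylation signal follow the coding region.

Two pairs of repeated hits labelled as OR51A4 fragments flank the cassette. These are probably spurious matches within repeated flanking elements, whose identity the record does not state. Downstream lie a φC31 attB site and a PGK promoter driving a partial hygromycin resistance gene, an arrangement consistent with reconstituting selection only after correct recombinase-mediated integration. No FRT sites are annotated despite the Flp-in name. The associated publication concerns double-deletion-mutant rabies viruses, suggesting the mouse line supplies L in trans under tTA/rtTA control.
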