Features (pLannotate 1.2.2; 22 found; start..end, strand, type, name):
    137..236     +  misc_feature   bom (fragment): basis of mobility region from pBR322
    242..399     -  CDS            lacZα (fragment): LacZα fragment of β-galactosidase; lacZ fragment
   1070..1198    +  CDS            OR51A4 (fragment): O51A4_HUMAN - Experimental evidence at transcript level: Swiss-Prot protein existence level 2. Odorant receptor. From Homo sapiens (Human).
   2296..2424    +  CDS            OR51A4 (fragment): O51A4_HUMAN - Experimental evidence at transcript level: Swiss-Prot protein existence level 2. Odorant receptor. From Homo sapiens (Human).
   3009..3323    +  promoter       tight TRE promoter: Tet-responsive promoter PTight, consisting of seven tet operator sequences followed by the minimal CMV promoter
   3366..4097    +  CDS            mCardinal: mCardinal is a basic (constitutively fluorescent) far red fluorescent protein published in 2014, derived from Entacmaea quadricolor. It is reported to be a rapidly-maturing monomer with moderate acid sensitivity.
   4164..10544   +  CDS            L: L_RABVS - Experimental evidence at protein level: Swiss-Prot protein existence level 1. RNA-directed RNA polymerase that catalyzes the replication of viral genomic RNA. The template is composed of the viral RNA tightly encapsidated by the nucleoprotein (N). The replicase mode is dependent on intracellular N protein concentration. In this mode, the polymerase replicates the whole viral genome without recognizing transcriptional signals, and the replicated genome is not caped or polyadenylated. From Rabies virus (strain SAD B19) (RABV).
  10572..11160   +  misc_feature   WPRE: woodchuck hepatitis virus posttranscriptional regulatory element
  11191..11398   +  polyA_signal   bGH poly(A) signal: bovine growth hormone polyadenylation signal
  11957..12085   +  CDS            OR51A4 (fragment): O51A4_HUMAN - Experimental evidence at transcript level: Swiss-Prot protein existence level 2. Odorant receptor. From Homo sapiens (Human).
  13167..13295   +  CDS            OR51A4 (fragment): O51A4_HUMAN - Experimental evidence at transcript level: Swiss-Prot protein existence level 2. Odorant receptor. From Homo sapiens (Human).
  13896..13929   +  protein_bind   attB: minimal attB site for the φC31 integrase (Groth et al., 2000) phage φC31 integrase
  13956..14455   +  promoter       PGK promoter: mouse phosphoglycerate kinase 1 promoter
  14482..14995   +  CDS            HygR (fragment): aminoglycoside phosphotransferase from E. coli; aph(4)-Ia; confers resistance to hygromycin
  15125..15147   -  protein_bind   lac operator (fragment): The lac repressor binds to the lac operator to inhibit transcription in E. coli. This inhibition can be relieved by adding lactose or isopropyl-β-D-thiogalactopyranoside (IPTG). lac repressor encoded by lacI
  15151..15181   -  promoter       lac promoter: promoter for the E. coli lac operon
  15196..15217   -  protein_bind   CAP binding site: CAP binding activates transcription in the presence of cAMP. E. coli catabolite activator protein
  15230..15322   -  CDS            lacI (fragment): lac repressor; lacI; The lac repressor binds to the lac operator to inhibit transcription in E. coli. This inhibition can be relieved by adding lactose or isopropyl-β-D-thiogalactopyranoside (IPTG).
  15505..16093   -  rep_origin     ori: high-copy-number ColE1/pMB1/pBR322/pUC origin of replication
  16264..17124   -  CDS            AmpR: β-lactamase; bla; confers resistance to ampicillin, carbenicillin, and related antibiotics
  17125..17229   -  promoter       AmpR promoter: bla
  17324..35      +  CDS            rop (fragment) (across the origin): Rop protein, which maintains plasmids at low copy number; rop
>Addgene plasmid #178519 | TRE-mCardinal-P2A-B19L Flp-in vector | addgene full sequence | sequence record 351985 | Addgene NGS Result
TCGCGCGTTTCGGTGATGACGGTGAAAACCTCTGACACATGCAGCTCCCGGAGACGGTCACAGCTTGTCT
GTAAGCGGATGCCGGGAGCAGACAAGCCCGTCAGGGCGCGTCAGCGGGTGTTGGCGGGTGTCGGGGCTGG
CTTAACTATGCGGCATCAGAGCAGATTGTACTGAGAGTGCACCATATGCGGTGTGAAATACCGCACAGAT
GCGTAAGGAGAAAATACCGCATCAGGCGCCATTCGCCATTCAGGCTGCGCAACTGTTGGGAAGGGCGATC
GGTGCGGGCCTCTTCGCTATTACGCCAGCTGGCGAAAGGGGGATGTGCTGCAAGGCGATTAAGTTGGGTA
ACGCCAGGGTTTTCCCAGTCACGACGTTGTAAAACGACGGCCAGTGAATTCGAGCTCGGTACCGAAGTTC
CTATTCTTCAAATAGTATAGGAACTTCTTTCGGCCGGCCAATCGATTGGATCCGTTTTATGCCGCGGTTA
CCGTGAAGATATCTTAATTAAGAATTCGAGCTCGCTAGAGCCCCATCCTCACTGACTCCGTCCTGGAGTT
GGATGAGAGATAATGGCCTTACGTTGTGCCAGGGGAGGGTCGGGCTGGATTTAGCAAGATTTACCTTCTC
CAAAGAGCGGTGCTGCAGTGGCACAGCTGCCCACGGAGGTGGGGGGGTCACCGTCCCTGGAGGTGATGAA
GAACTGTGGGGATGTGGCACTGAGGGACATGGCCAGTGGGCACGGTGGGTGGGTTGGGGTTGGTCTTGGG
GATCTTGGAGGGCTTTTCCAGCCTTCATGATTTGACGATTGTATGAACATCTACATGGCAATTCTCCAGC
TGCCTGTCCCAGTCCTACTGACCCAGCTGTATCTCTCCAGGCAAGCTCTTCCACCCCTTCTGCTTGCATC
CAGACACCATCAAACATGCAGGCTCAGACACAGGGACCAGCAGTGTCTGTGGCCTTTTTGTGCTCCTCTC
CATGCTGGGTTTTAACTTGCTCTTTGTCCTTCTATCCTATCTTCTTATCCTTAAGGCTGTTCTGAACGCT
GTGACTTGGAGAGTGTCCCAGAGCCCTCAACACCTGCATGTCCCACGTCCATGCTGTCCTGCACTTCCTT
ATCCCCAAGATCTGCCTCTCCGTGATGCACTGAATTGGCAAACATGTGTCACCCCAGACCAACAATGTCA
CAGCAAACTCCCCCTTGATAGGACAAGGGGGAATGGCTTTACACTGAGACAGGGGAGGTTTGGGTTGGAT
ATGAGGAGGCAGTTTTTCCCCCAGAGGGTGGTGACGCACTGAACAGGTTGCCCAAGGAGGCTGTGGATGC
CCCATCCCTGCAGGCATTCAAGGCCAGGCTGGATGTGGCTCTGGGCAGCCTGGGCTGCTGGTTGATGACC
CTGCACATAGCAGGGGGTTGGATCTGGATGAGCACTGTGCTCCTTTGCAACCCAGGCCGTTCTATGATTC
TGTCATTCTAAATCTCTCTTTCAGCCTAAAGCTTTTTCCCCGTATCCCCCCAGGTGTCTGCAGGCTCAAA
GAGCAGCGAGAAGCGTTCAGAGGAAAGCGATCCCGTGCCACCTTCCCCGTGCCCGGGCTGTCCCCGCACG
CTGCCGGCTCGGGGATGCGGGGGGAGCGCCGGACCGGAGCGGAGCCCCGGGCGGCTCGCTGCTGCCCCCT
AGCGGGGGAGGGACGTAATTACATCCCTGGGGGCTTTGGGGGGGGGCTGTCCCTCTAGCGAGCTCGGTAC
CCAGAGCCCCATCCTCACTGACTCCGTCCTGGAGTTGGATGAGAGATAATGGCCTTACGTTGTGCCAGGG
GAGGGTCGGGCTGGATTTAGCAAGATTTACCTTCTCCAAAGAGCGGTGCTGCAGTGGCACAGCTGCCCAC
GGAGGTGGGGGGGTCACCGTCCCTGGAGGTGATGAAGAACTGTGGGGATGTGGCACTGAGGGACATGGCC
AGTGGGCACGGTGGGTGGGTTGGGGTTGGTCTTGGGGATCTTGGAGGGCTTTTCCAGCCTTCATGATTTG
ACGATTGTATGAACATCTACATGGCAATTCTCCAGCTGCCTGTCCCAGTCCTACTGACCCAGCTGTATCT
CTCCAGGCAAGCTCTTCCACCCCTTCTGCTTGCATCCAGACACCATCAAACATGCAGGCTCAGACACAGG
GACCAGCAGTGTCTGTGGCCTTTTTGTGCTCCTCTCCATGCTGGGTTTTAACTTGCTCTTTGTCCTTCTA
TCCTATCTTCTTATCCTTAAGGCTGTTCTGAACGCTGTGACTTGGAGAGTGTCCCAGAGCCCTCAACACC
TGCATGTCCCACGTCCATGCTGTCCTGCACTTCCTTATCCCCAAGATCTGCCTCTCCGTGATGCACTGAA
TTGGCAAACATGTGTCACCCCAGACCAACAATGTCACAGCAAACTCCCCCTTGATAGGACAAGGGGGAAT
GGCTTTACACTGAGACAGGGGAGGTTTGGGTTGGATATGAGGAGGCAGTTTTTCCCCCAGAGGGTGGTGA
CGCACTGAACAGGTTGCCCAAGGAGGCTGTGGATGCCCCATCCCTGCAGGCATTCAAGGCCAGGCTGGAT
GTGGCTCTGGGCAGCCTGGGCTGCTGGTTGATGACCCTGCACATAGCAGGGGGTTGGATCTGGATGAGCA
CTGTGCTCCTTTGCAACCCAGGCCGTTCTATGATTCTGTCATTCTAAATCTCTCTTTCAGCCTAAAGCTT
TTTCCCCGTATCCCCCCAGGTGTCTGCAGGCTCAAAGAGCAGCGAGAAGCGTTCAGAGGAAAGCGATCCC
GTGCCACCTTCCCCGTGCCCGGGCTGTCCCCGCACGCTGCCGGCTCGGGGATGCGGGGGGAGCGCCGGAC
CGGAGCGGAGCCCCGGGCGGCTCGCTGCTGCCCCCTAGCGGGGGAGGGACGTAATTACATCCCTGGGGGC
TTTGGGGGGGGGCTGTCCCTCTAGGGGTACCCGGGGATCCACCGGTATCGATTACCTATCACAAATTCGA
GTTTACTCCCTATCAGTGATAGAGAACGTATGTCGAGTTTACTCCCTATCAGTGATAGAGAACGATGTCG
AGTTTACTCCCTATCAGTGATAGAGAACGTATGTCGAGTTTACTCCCTATCAGTGATAGAGAACGTATGT
CGAGTTTACTCCCTATCAGTGATAGAGAACGTATGTCGAGTTTATCCCTATCAGTGATAGAGAACGTATG
TCGAGTTTACTCCCTATCAGTGATAGAGAACGTATGTCGAGGTAGGCGTGTACGGTGGGAGGCCTATATA
AGCAGAGCTCGTTTAGTGAACCGTCAGATCGCCTATTTAAATCACGCGTGTTTGGGACGCGTGCTAGCCG
CCACCATGGTGAGCAAGGGCGAGGAGCTGATCAAGGAGAACATGCACATGAAGCTGTACATGGAAGGCAC
CGTGAACAACCACCACTTCAAGTGCACCACCGAAGGGGAGGGCAAGCCCTACGAGGGCACCCAGACCCAG
AGGATTAAGGTGGTGGAGGGAGGCCCCCTGCCGTTCGCATTCGACATCCTGGCCACCTGCTTTATGTACG
GGAGCAAGACCTTCATCAACCACACCCAGGGCATCCCCGATTTCTTTAAGCAGTCCTTCCCTGAGGGCTT
CACATGGGAGAGAGTCACCACATACGAAGACGGGGGCGTGCTTACCGTTACCCAGGACACCAGCCTCCAG
GACGGCTGCTTGATCTACAACGTCAAGCTCAGAGGGGTGAACTTCCCATCCAACGGCCCTGTGATGCAGA
AGAAAACACTCGGCTGGGAGGCCACCACCGAGACCCTGTACCCCGCTGACGGCGGCCTGGAAGGCAGATG
CGACATGGCCCTGAAGCTCGTGGGCGGGGGCCACCTGCACTGCAACCTGAAGACCACATACAGATCCAAG
AAACCCGCTAAGAACCTCAAGATGCCCGGCGTCTACTTTGTGGACCGCAGACTGGAAAGAATCAAGGAGG
CCGACAATGAGACCTACGTCGAGCAGCACGAGGTGGCTGTGGCCAGATACTGCGACCTCCCTAGCAAACT
GGGGCACAAACTTAATGGCATGGACGAGCTGTACAAGGGAAGCGGAGCTACTAACTTCAGCCTGCTGAAG
CAGGCTGGAGACGTGGAGGAGAACCCTGGACCTATGCTCGATCCTGGAGAGGTCTATGATGACCCTATTG
ACCCAATCGAGTTAGAGGCTGAACCCAGAGGAACCCCCATTGTCCCCAACATCTTGAGGAACTCTGACTA
CAATCTCAACTCTCCTTTGATAGAAGATCCTGCTAGACTAATGTTAGAATGGTTAAAAACAGGGAATAGA
CCTTATCGGATGACTCTAACAGACAATTGCTCCAGGTCTTTCAGAGTTTTGAAAGATTATTTCAAGAAGG
TAGATTTGGGTTCTCTCAAGGTGGGCGGAATGGCTGCACAGTCAATGATTTCTCTCTGGTTATATGGTGC
CCACTCTGAATCCAACAGGAGCCGGAGATGTATAACAGACTTGGCCCATTTCTATTCCAAGTCGTCCCCC
ATAGAGAAGCTGTTGAATCTCACGCTAGGAAATAGAGGGCTGAGAATCCCCCCAGAGGGAGTGTTAAGTT
GCCTTGAGAGGGTTGATTATGATAATGCATTTGGAAGGTATCTTGCCAACACGTATTCCTCTTACTTGTT
CTTCCATGTAATCACCTTATACATGAACGCCCTAGACTGGGATGAAGAAAAGACCATCCTAGCATTATGG
AAAGATTTAACCTCAGTGGACATCGGGAAGGACTTGGTAAAGTTCAAAGACCAAATATGGGGACTGCTGA
TCGTGACAAAGGACTTTGTTTACTCCCAAAGTTCCAATTGTCTTTTTGACAGAAACTACACACTTATGCT
AAAAGATCTTTTCTTGTCTCGCTTCAACTCCTTAATGGTCTTGCTCTCTCCCCCAGAGCCCCGATACTCA
GATGACTTGATATCTCAACTATGCCAGCTGTACATTGCTGGGGATCAAGTCTTGTCTATGTGTGGAAACT
CCGGCTATGAAGTCATCAAAATATTGGAGCCATATGTCGTGAATAGTTTAGTCCAGAGAGCAGAAAAGTT
TAGGCCTCTCATTCATTCCTTGGGAGACTTTCCTGTATTTATAAAAGACAAGGTAAGTCAACTTGAAGAG
ACGTTCGGTCCCTGTGCAAGAAGGTTCTTTAGGGCTCTGGATCAATTCGACAACATACATGACTTGGTTT
TTGTGTTTGGCTGTTACAGGCATTGGGGGCACCCATATATAGATTATCGAAAGGGTCTGTCAAAACTATA
TGATCAGGTTCACCTTAAAAAAATGATAGATAAGTCCTACCAGGAGTGCTTAGCAAGCGACCTAGCCAGG
AGGATCCTTAGATGGGGTTTTGATAAGTACTCCAAGTGGTATCTGGATTCAAGATTCCTAGCCCGAGACC
ACCCCTTGACTCCTTATATCAAAACCCAAACATGGCCACCCAAACATATTGTAGACTTGGTGGGGGATAC
ATGGCACAAGCTCCCGATCACGCAGATCTTTGAGATTCCTGAATCAATGGATCCGTCAGAAATATTGGAT
GACAAATCACATTCTTTCACCAGAACGAGACTAGCTTCTTGGCTGTCAGAAAACCGAGGGGGGCCTGTTC
CTAGCGAAAAAGTTATTATCACGGCCCTGTCTAAGCCGCCTGTCAATCCCCGAGAGTTTCTGAGGTCTAT
AGACCTCGGAGGATTGCCAGATGAAGACTTGATAATTGGCCTCAAGCCAAAGGAACGGGAATTGAAGATT
GAAGGTCGATTCTTTGCTCTAATGTCATGGAATCTAAGATTGTATTTTGTCATCACTGAAAAACTCTTGG
CCAACTACATCTTGCCACTTTTTGACGCGCTGACTATGACAGACAACCTGAACAAGGTGTTTAAAAAGCT
GATCGACAGGGTCACCGGGCAAGGGCTTTTGGACTATTCAAGGGTCACATATGCATTTCACCTGGACTAT
GAAAAGTGGAACAACCATCAAAGATTAGAGTCAACAGAGGATGTATTTTCTGTCCTAGATCAAGTGTTTG
GATTGAAGAGAGTGTTTTCTAGAACACACGAGTTTTTTCAAAAGGCCTGGATCTATTATTCAGACAGATC
AGACCTCATCGGGTTACGGGAGGATCAAATATACTGCTTAGATGCGTCCAACGGCCCAACCTGTTGGAAT
GGCCAGGATGGCGGGCTAGAAGGCTTACGGCAGAAGGGCTGGAGTCTAGTCAGCTTATTGATGATAGATA
GAGAATCTCAAATCAGGAACACAAGAACCAAAATACTAGCTCAAGGAGACAACCAGGTTTTATGTCCGAC
ATACATGTTGTCGCCAGGGCTATCTCAAGAGGGGCTCCTCTATGAATTGGAGAGAATATCAAGGAATGCA
CTTTCGATATACAGAGCCGTCGAGGAAGGGGCATCTAAGCTAGGGCTGATCATCAAGAAAGAAGAGACCA
TGTGTAGTTATGACTTCCTCATCTATGGAAAAACCCCTTTGTTTAGAGGTAACATATTGGTGCCTGAGTC
CAAAAGATGGGCCAGAGTCTCTTGCGTCTCTAATGACCAAATAGTCAACCTCGCCAATATAATGTCGACA
GTGTCCACCAATGCGCTAACAGTGGCACAACACTCTCAATCTTTGATCAAACCGATGAGGGATTTTCTGC
TCATGTCAGTACAGGCAGTCTTTCACTACCTGCTATTTAGCCCAATCTTAAAGGGAAGAGTTTACAAGAT
TCTGAGCGCTGAAGGGGAGAGCTTTCTCCTAGCCATGTCAAGGATAATCTATCTAGATCCTTCTTTGGGA
GGGATATCTGGAATGTCCCTCGGAAGATTCCATATACGACAGTTCTCAGACCCTGTCTCTGAAGGGTTAT
CCTTCTGGAGAGAGATCTGGTTAAGCTCCCAAGAGTCCTGGATTCACGCGTTGTGTCAAGAGGCTGGAAA
CCCAGATCTTGGAGAGAGAACACTCGAGAGCTTCACTCGCCTTCTAGAAGATCCGACCACCTTAAATATC
AGAGGAGGGGCCAGTCCTACCATTCTACTCAAGGATGCAATCAGAAAGGCTTTATATGACGAGGTGGACA
AGGTGGAAAATTCAGAGTTTCGAGAGGCAATCCTGTTGTCCAAGACCCATAGAGATAATTTTATACTCTT
CTTAATATCTGTTGAGCCTCTGTTTCCTCGATTTCTCAGTGAGCTATTCAGTTCGTCTTTTTTGGGAATC
CCCGAGTCAATCATTGGATTGATACAAAACTCCCGAACGATAAGAAGGCAGTTTAGAAAGAGTCTCTCAA
AAACTTTAGAAGAATCCTTCTACAACTCAGAGATCCACGGGATTAGTCGGATGACCCAGACACCTCAGAG
GGTTGGGGGGGTGTGGCCTTGCTCTTCAGAGAGGGCAGATCTACTTAGGGAGATCTCTTGGGGAAGAAAA
GTGGTAGGCACGACAGTTCCTCACCCTTCTGAGATGTTGGGATTACTTCCCAAGTCCTCTATTTCTTGCA
CTTGTGGAGCAACAGGAGGAGGCAATCCTAGAGTTTCTGTATCAGTACTCCCGTCCTTTGATCAGTCATT
TTTTTCACGAGGCCCCCTAAAGGGATACTTGGGCTCGTCCACCTCTATGTCGACCCAGCTATTCCATGCA
TGGGAAAAAGTCACTAATGTTCATGTGGTGAAGAGAGCTCTATCGTTAAAAGAATCTATAAACTGGTTCA
TTACTAGAGATTCCAACTTGGCTCAAGCTCTAATTAGGAACATTATGTCTCTGACAGGCCCTGATTTCCC
TCTAGAGGAGGCCCCTGTCTTCAAAAGGACGGGGTCAGCCTTGCATAGGTTCAAGTCTGCCAGATACAGC
GAAGGAGGGTATTCTTCTGTCTGCCCGAACCTCCTCTCTCATATTTCTGTTAGTACAGACACCATGTCTG
ATTTGACCCAAGACGGGAAGAACTACGATTTCATGTTCCAGCCATTGATGCTTTATGCACAGACATGGAC
ATCAGAGCTGGTACAGAGAGACACAAGGCTAAGAGACTCTACGTTTCATTGGCACCTCCGATGCAACAGG
TGTGTGAGACCCATTGACGACGTGACCCTGGAGACCTCTCAGATCTTCGAGTTTCCGGATGTGTCGAAAA
GAATATCCAGAATGGTTTCTGGGGCTGTGCCTCACTTCCAGAGGCTTCCCGATATCCGTCTGAGACCAGG
AGATTTTGAATCTCTAAGCGGTAGAGAAAAGTCTCACCATATCGGATCAGCTCAGGGGCTCTTATACTCA
ATCTTAGTGGCAATTCACGACTCAGGATACAATGATGGAACCATCTTCCCTGTCAACATATACGGCAAGG
TTTCCCCTAGAGACTATTTGAGAGGGCTCGCAAGGGGAGTATTGATAGGATCCTCGATTTGCTTCTTGAC
AAGAATGACAAATATCAATATTAATAGACCTCTTGAATTGGTCTCAGGGGTAATCTCATATATTCTCCTG
AGGCTAGATAACCATCCCTCCTTGTACATAATGCTCAGAGAACCGTCTCTTAGAGGAGAGATATTTTCTA
TCCCTCAGAAAATCCCCGCCGCTTATCCAACCACTATGAAAGAAGGCAACAGATCAATCTTGTGTTATCT
CCAACATGTGCTACGCTATGAGCGAGAGATAATCACGGCGTCTCCAGAGAATGACTGGCTATGGATCTTT
TCAGACTTTAGAAGTGCCAAAATGACGTACCTATCCCTCATTACTTACCAGTCTCATCTTCTACTCCAGA
GGGTTGAGAGAAACCTATCTAAGAGTATGAGAGATAACCTGCGACAATTGAGTTCTTTGATGAGGCAGGT
GCTGGGCGGGCACGGAGAAGATACCTTAGAGTCAGACGACAACATTCAACGACTGCTAAAAGACTCTTTA
CGAAGGACAAGATGGGTGGATCAAGAGGTGCGCCATGCAGCTAGAACCATGACTGGAGATTACAGCCCCA
ACAAGAAGGTGTCCCGTAAGGTAGGATGTTCAGAATGGGTCTGCTCTGCTCAACAGGTTGCAGTCTCTAC
CTCAGCAAACCCGGCCCCTGTCTCGGAGCTTGACATAAGGGCCCTCTCTAAGAGGTTCCAGAACCCTTTG
ATCTCGGGCTTGAGAGTGGTTCAGTGGGCAACCGGTGCTCATTATAAGCTTAAGCCTATTCTAGATGATC
TCAATGTTTTCCCATCTCTCTGCCTTGTAGTTGGGGACGGGTCAGGGGGGATATCAAGGGCAGTCCTCAA
CATGTTTCCAGATGCCAAGCTTGTGTTCAACAGTCTTTTAGAGGTGAATGACCTGATGGCTTCCGGAACA
CATCCACTGCCTCCTTCAGCAATCATGAGGGGAGGAAATGATATCGTCTCCAGAGTGATAGATCTTGACT
CAATCTGGGAAAAACCGTCCGACTTGAGAAACTTGGCAACCTGGAAATACTTCCAGTCAGTCCAAAAGCA
GGTCAACATGTCCTATGACCTCATTATTTGCGATGCAGAAGTTACTGACATTGCATCTATCAACCGGATC
ACCCTGTTAATGTCCGATTTTGCATTGTCTATAGATGGACCACTCTATTTGGTCTTCAAAACTTATGGGA
CTATGCTAGTAAATCCAAACTACAAGGCTATTCAACACCTGTCAAGAGCGTTCCCCTCGGTCACAGGGTT
TATCACCCAAGTAACTTCGTCTTTTTCATCTGAGCTCTACCTCCGATTCTCCAAACGAGGGAAGTTTTTC
AGAGATGCTGAGTACTTGACCTCTTCCACCCTTCGAGAAATGAGCCTTGTGTTATTCAATTGTAGCAGCC
CCAAGAGTGAGATGCAGAGAGCTCGTTCCTTGAACTATCAGGATCTTGTGAGAGGATTTCCTGAAGAAAT
CATATCAAATCCTTACAATGAGATGATCATAACTCTGATTGACAGTGATGTAGAATCTTTTCTAGTCCAC
AAGATGGTTGATGATCTTGAGTTACAGAGGGGAACTCTGTCTAAAGTGGCTATCATTATAGCCATCATGA
TAGTTTTCTCCAACAGAGTCTTCAACGTTTCCAAACCCCTAACTGACCCCTCGTTCTATCCACCGTCTGA
TCCCAAAATCCTGAGGCACTTCAACATATGTTGCAGTACTATGATGTATCTATCTACTGCTTTAGGTGAC
GTCCCTAGCTTCGCAAGACTTCACGACCTGTATAACAGACCTATAACTTATTACTTCAGAAAGCAAGTCA
TTCGAGGGAACGTTTATCTATCTTGGAGTTGGTCCAACGACACCTCAGTGTTCAAAAGGGTAGCCTGTAA
TTCTAGCCTGAGTCTGTCATCTCACTGGATCAGGTTGATTTACAAGATAGTGAAGACTACCAGACTCGTT
GGCAGCATCAAGGATCTATCCAGAGAAGTGGAAAGACACCTTCATAGGTACAACAGGTGGATCACCCTAG
AGGATATCAGATCTAGATCATCCCTACTAGACTACAGTTGCCTGTGAACGCGTTACGTAAAGCTTGTCGA
TAATCAACCTCTGGATTACAAAATTTGTGAAAGATTGACTGGTATTCTTAACTATGTTGCTCCTTTTACG
CTATGTGGATACGCTGCTTTAATGCCTTTGTATCATGCTATTGCTTCCCGTATGGCTTTCATTTTCTCCT
CCTTGTATAAATCCTGGTTGCTGTCTCTTTATGAGGAGTTGTGGCCCGTTGTCAGGCAACGTGGCGTGGT
GTGCACTGTGTTTGCTGACGCAACCCCCACTGGTTGGGGCATTGCCACCACCTGTCAGCTCCTTTCCGGG
ACTTTCGCTTTCCCCCTCCCTATTGCCACGGCGGAACTCATCGCCGCCTGCCTTGCCCGCTGCTGGACAG
GGGCTCGGCTGTTGGGCACTGACAATTCCGTGGTGTTGTCGGGGAAATCATCGTCCTTTCCTTGGCTGCT
CGCCTATGTTGCCACCTGGATTCTGCGCGGGACGTCCTTCTGCTACGTCCCTTCGGCCCTCAATCCAGCG
GACCTTCCTTCCCGCGGCCTGCTGCCGGCTCTGCGGCCTCTTCCGCGTCTTCGCCTTCGCCCTCAGACGA
GTCGGATCTCCCTTTGGGCCGCCTCCCCGCATCGACACCGAGCGCTGCTCGAGGCCTCGACTGTGCCTTC
TAGTTGCCAGCCATCTGTTGTTTGCCCCTCCCCCGTGCCTTCCTTGACCCTGGAAGGTGCCACTCCCACT
GTCCTTTCCTAATAAAATGAGGAAATTGCATCGCATTGTCTGAGTAGGTGTCATTCTATTCTGGGGGGTG
GGGTGGGGCAGGACAGCAAGGGGGAGGATTGGGAAGACAATAGCAGGCATGCTGGGGACACGTGGGATCC
TCTAGAGCCCCATCCTCACTGACTCCGTCCTGGAGTTGGATGAGAGATAATGGCCTTACGTTGTGCCAGG
GGAGGGTCGGGCTGGATTTAGCAAGATTTACCTTCTCCAAAGAGCGGTGCTGCAGTGGCACAGCTGCCCA
CGGAGGTGGGGGGGTCACCGTCCCTGGAGGTGATGAAGAACTGTGGGGATGTGGCACTGAGGGACATGGC
CAGTGGGCACGGTGGGTGGGTTGGGGTTGGTCTTGGGGATCTTGGAGGGCTTTTCCAGCCTTCATGATTT
GACGATTGTATGAACATCTACATGGCAATTCTCCAGCTGCCTGTCCCAGTCCTACTGACCCAGCTGTATC
TCTCCAGGCAAGCTCTTCCACCCCTTCTGCTTGCATCCAGACACCATCAAACATGCAGGCTCAGACACAG
GGACCAGCAGTGTCTGTGGCCTTTTTGTGCTCCTCTCCATGCTGGGTTTTAACTTGCTCTTTGTCCTTCT
ATCCTATCTTCTTATCCTTAAGGCTGTTCTGAACGCTGTGACTTGGAGAGTGTCCCAGAGCCCTCAACAC
CTGCATGTCCCACGTCCATGCTGTCCTGCACTTCCTTATCCCCAAGATCTGCCTCTCCGTGATGCACTGA
ATTGGCAAACATGTGTCACCCCAGACCAACAATGTCACAGCAAACTCCCCCTTGATAGGACAAGGGGGAA
TGGCTTTACACTGAGACAGGGGAGGTTTGGGTTGGATATGAGGAGGCAGTTTTTCCCCCAGAGGGTGGTG
ACGCACTGAACAGGTTGCCCAAGGAGGCTGTGGATGCCCCATCCCTGCAGGCATTCAAGGCCAGGCTGGA
TGTGGCTCTGGGCAGCCTGGGCTGCTGGTTGATGACCCTGCACATAGCAGGGGGTTGGATCTGGATGAGC
ACTGTGCTCCTTTGCAACCCAGGCCGTTCTATGATTCTGTCATTCTAAATCTCTCTTTCAGCCTAAAGCT
TTTTCCCCGTATCCCCCCAGGTGTCTGCAGGCTCAAAGAGCAGCGAGAAGCGTTCAGAGGAAAGCGATCC
CGTGCCACCTTCCCCGTGCCCGGGCTGTCCCCGCACGCTGCCGGCTCGGGGATGCGGGGGGAGCGCCGGA
CCGGAGCGGAGCCCCGGGCGGCTCGCTGCTGCCCCCTAGCGGGGGAGGGACGTAATTACATCCCTGGGGG
CTTTGGGGGGGGGCTGTCCCTCTAGAGCCCCATCCTCACTGACTCCGTCCTGGAGTTGGATGAGAGATAA
TGGCCTTACGTTGTGCCAGGGGAGGGTCGGGCTGGATTTAGCAAGATTTACCTTCTCCAAAGAGCGGTGC
TGCAGTGGCACAGCTGCCCACGGAGGTGGGGGGGTCACCGTCCCTGGAGGTGATGAAGAACTGTGGGGAT
GTGGCACTGAGGGACATGGCCAGTGGGCACGGTGGGTGGGTTGGGGTTGGTCTTGGGGATCTTGGAGGGC
TTTTCCAGCCTTCATGATTTGACGATTGTATGAACATCTACATGGCAATTCTCCAGCTGCCTGTCCCAGT
CCTACTGACCCAGCTGTATCTCTCCAGGCAAGCTCTTCCACCCCTTCTGCTTGCATCCAGACACCATCAA
ACATGCAGGCTCAGACACAGGGACCAGCAGTGTCTGTGGCCTTTTTGTGCTCCTCTCCATGCTGGGTTTT
AACTTGCTCTTTGTCCTTCTATCCTATCTTCTTATCCTTAAGGCTGTTCTGAACGCTGTGACTTGGAGAG
TGTCCCAGAGCCCTCAACACCTGCATGTCCCACGTCCATGCTGTCCTGCACTTCCTTATCCCCAAGATCT
GCCTCTCCGTGATGCACTGAATTGGCAAACATGTGTCACCCCAGACCAACAATGTCACAGCAAACTCCCC
CTTGATAGGACAAGGGGGAATGGCTTTACACTGAGACAGGGGAGGTTTGGGTTGGATATGAGGAGGCAGT
TTTTCCCCCAGAGGGTGGTGACGCACTGAACAGGTTGCCCAAGGAGGCTGTGGATGCCCCATCCCTGCAG
GCATTCAAGGCCAGGCTGGATGTGGCTCTGGGCAGCCTGGGCTGCTGGTTGATGACCCTGCACATAGCAG
GGGGTTGGATCTGGATGAGCACTGTGCTCCTTTGCAACCCAGGCCGTTCTATGATTCTGTCATTCTAAAT
CTCTCTTTCAGCCTAAAGCTTTTTCCCCGTATCCCCCCAGGTGTCTGCAGGCTCAAAGAGCAGCGAGAAG
CGTTCAGAGGAAAGCGATCCCGTGCCACCTTCCCCGTGCCCGGGCTGTCCCCGCACGCTGCCGGCTCGGG
GATGCGGGGGGAGCGCCGGACCGGAGCGGAGCCCCGGGCGGCTCGCTGCTGCCCCCTAGCGGGGGAGGGA
CGTAATTACATCCCTGGGGGCTTTGGGGGGGGGCTGTCCCTCTAGAGTCGACGGCGCGCCGTAAAAGCTT
GGCATAGATCTTATTGCAGAAGCCATATGTTTTAGGTGCCAGGGCGTGCCCTTGGGCTCCCCGGGCGCGT
TTGGGCGGCCGCATCGAATTCTACCGGGTAGGGGAGGCGCTTTTCCCAAGGCAGTCTGGAGCATGCGCTT
TAGCAGCCCCGCTGGGCACTTGGCGCTACACAAGTGGCCTCTGGCCTCGCACACATTCCACATCCACCGG
TAGGCGCCAACCGGCTCCGTTCTTTGGTGGCCCCTTCGCGCCACCTTCTACTCCTCCCCTAGTCAGGAAG
TTCCCCCCCGCCCCGCAGCTCGCGTCGTGCAGGACGTGACAAATGGAAGTAGCACGTCTCACTAGTCTCG
TGCAGATGGACAGCACCGCTGAGCAATGGAAGCGGGTAGGCCTTTGGGGCAGCGGCCAATAGCAGCTTTG
CTCCTTCGCTTTCTGGGCTCAGAGGCTGGGAAGGGGTGGGTCCGGGGGCGGGCTCAGGGGCGGGCTCAGG
GGCGGGGCGGGCGCCCGAAGGTCCTCCGGAGGCCCGGCATTCTGCACGCTTCAAAAGCGCACGTCTGCCG
CGCTGTTCTCCTCTTCCTCATCTCCGGGCCTTTCGACCTGCAATCGCCGCTAGCCGCCACCATGAAAAAG
CCTGAACTCACCGCGACGTCTGTCGAGAAGTTTCTGATCGAAAAGTTCGACAGCGTCTCCGACCTGATGC
AGCTCTCGGAGGGCGAAGAATCTCGTGCTTTCAGCTTCGATGTAGGAGGGCGTGGATATGTCCTGCGGGT
AAATAGCTGCGCCGATGGTTTCTACAAAGATCGTTATGTTTATCGGCACTTTGCATCGGCCGCGCTCCCG
ATTCCGGAAGTGCTTGACATTGGGGAATTCAGCGAGAGCCTGACCTATTGCATCTCCCGCCGTGCACAGG
GTGTCACGTTGCAAGACCTGCCTGAAACCGAACTGCCCGCTGTTCTGCAGCCGGTCGCGGAGGCCATGGA
TGCGATCGCTGCGGCCGATCTTAGCCAGACGAGCGGGTTCGGCCCATTCGGACCGCAAGGAATCGGTCAA
TACACTACATGGCGTGATTTCATATGCGCGATTGCTGATCCCCATGTGTATCACTGGCAAACTGTGATGG
ACGACACCGTCAGTGTAAGTGCTAGCCCCTAGGCCTGAATCGAAGTTCCTATTCTTCAAAAGGTATAGGA
ACTTCGAGCTCGTCGACTGCAGAGGCCTGCATGCAAGCTTGGCGTAATCATGGTCATAGCTGTTTCCTGT
GTGAAATTGTTATCCGCTCACAATTCCACACAACATACGAGCCGGAAGCATAAAGTGTAAAGCCTGGGGT
GCCTAATGAGTGAGCTAACTCACATTAATTGCGTTGCGCTCACTGCCCGCTTTCCAGTCGGGAAACCTGT
CGTGCCAGCTGCATTAATGAATCGGCCAACGCGCGGGGAGAGGCGGTTTGCGTATTGGGCGCTCTTCCGC
TTCCTCGCTCACTGACTCGCTGCGCTCGGTCGTTCGGCTGCGGCGAGCGGTATCAGCTCACTCAAAGGCG
GTAATACGGTTATCCACAGAATCAGGGGATAACGCAGGAAAGAACATGTGAGCAAAAGGCCAGCAAAAGG
CCAGGAACCGTAAAAAGGCCGCGTTGCTGGCGTTTTTCCATAGGCTCCGCCCCCCTGACGAGCATCACAA
AAATCGACGCTCAAGTCAGAGGTGGCGAAACCCGACAGGACTATAAAGATACCAGGCGTTTCCCCCTGGA
AGCTCCCTCGTGCGCTCTCCTGTTCCGACCCTGCCGCTTACCGGATACCTGTCCGCCTTTCTCCCTTCGG
GAAGCGTGGCGCTTTCTCATAGCTCACGCTGTAGGTATCTCAGTTCGGTGTAGGTCGTTCGCTCCAAGCT
GGGCTGTGTGCACGAACCCCCCGTTCAGCCCGACCGCTGCGCCTTATCCGGTAACTATCGTCTTGAGTCC
AACCCGGTAAGACACGACTTATCGCCACTGGCAGCAGCCACTGGTAACAGGATTAGCAGAGCGAGGTATG
TAGGCGGTGCTACAGAGTTCTTGAAGTGGTGGCCTAACTACGGCTACACTAGAAGAACAGTATTTGGTAT
CTGCGCTCTGCTGAAGCCAGTTACCTTCGGAAAAAGAGTTGGTAGCTCTTGATCCGGCAAACAAACCACC
GCTGGTAGCGGTGGTTTTTTTGTTTGCAAGCAGCAGATTACGCGCAGAAAAAAAGGATCTCAAGAAGATC
CTTTGATCTTTTCTACGGGGTCTGACGCTCAGTGGAACGAAAACTCACGTTAAGGGATTTTGGTCATGAG
ATTATCAAAAAGGATCTTCACCTAGATCCTTTTAAATTAAAAATGAAGTTTTAAATCAATCTAAAGTATA
TATGAGTAAACTTGGTCTGACAGTTACCAATGCTTAATCAGTGAGGCACCTATCTCAGCGATCTGTCTAT
TTCGTTCATCCATAGTTGCCTGACTCCCCGTCGTGTAGATAACTACGATACGGGAGGGCTTACCATCTGG
CCCCAGTGCTGCAATGATACCGCGAGACCCACGCTCACCGGCTCCAGATTTATCAGCAATAAACCAGCCA
GCCGGAAGGGCCGAGCGCAGAAGTGGTCCTGCAACTTTATCCGCCTCCATCCAGTCTATTAATTGTTGCC
GGGAAGCTAGAGTAAGTAGTTCGCCAGTTAATAGTTTGCGCAACGTTGTTGCCATTGCTACAGGCATCGT
GGTGTCACGCTCGTCGTTTGGTATGGCTTCATTCAGCTCCGGTTCCCAACGATCAAGGCGAGTTACATGA
TCCCCCATGTTGTGCAAAAAAGCGGTTAGCTCCTTCGGTCCTCCGATCGTTGTCAGAAGTAAGTTGGCCG
CAGTGTTATCACTCATGGTTATGGCAGCACTGCATAATTCTCTTACTGTCATGCCATCCGTAAGATGCTT
TTCTGTGACTGGTGAGTACTCAACCAAGTCATTCTGAGAATAGTGTATGCGGCGACCGAGTTGCTCTTGC
CCGGCGTCAATACGGGATAATACCGCGCCACATAGCAGAACTTTAAAAGTGCTCATCATTGGAAAACGTT
CTTCGGGGCGAAAACTCTCAAGGATCTTACCGCTGTTGAGATCCAGTTCGATGTAACCCACTCGTGCACC
CAACTGATCTTCAGCATCTTTTACTTTCACCAGCGTTTCTGGGTGAGCAAAAACAGGAAGGCAAAATGCC
GCAAAAAAGGGAATAAGGGCGACACGGAAATGTTGAATACTCATACTCTTCCTTTTTCAATATTATTGAA
GCATTTATCAGGGTTATTGTCTCATGAGCGGATACATATTTGAATGTATTTAGAAAAATAAACAAATAGG
GGTTCCGCGCACATTTCCCCGAAAAGTGCCACCTGACGTCTAAGAAACCATTATTATCATGACATTAACC
TATAAAAATAGGCGTATCACGAGGCCCTTTCGTC
